Addgene plasmid #246222: MLS-TIR1-P2A-mCherry
Purpose: Expression of MLS-TIR1-P2A-mCherry
Depositing lab: Hengbin Wang. Depositing organization: Virginia Commonwealth University.
Backbone
  Vector backbone: Unspecified
  Vector type: Mammalian Expression
Growth in bacteria
  Bacterial resistance: Ampicillin, 100 μg/mL
  Growth temperature: 37°C
  Growth strain: DH5alpha
  Copy number: Unknown
Gene/Insert
  Gene/Insert name: MLS-TIR1
  Species: H. sapiens (human)
  Tag / fusion protein: MLS (N terminal on insert)
  Cloning method: Restriction Enzyme; 5′ cloning site Unspecified (unknown if destroyed)
Terms and licenses: Academic/Nonprofit Terms; Industry Terms: Not Available to Industry
How to cite: MLS-TIR1-P2A-mCherry was a gift from Hengbin Wang (Addgene plasmid # 246222 ; http://n2t.net/addgene:246222 ; RRID:Addgene_246222)
