[The description below was written by a language model from this plasmid's Addgene catalogue record and pLannotate feature annotations shown in this document.]
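Description:
MLS-TIR1-P2A-mCherry is catalogued as a mammalian expression plasmid with an unspecified backbone. The feature table, however, shows the architecture of a third-generation, self-inactivating HIV-1 lentiviral transfer vector of about 10.4 kb. A CMV enhancer/promoter sits upstream of a truncated 5' LTR and would drive genomic RNA production in packaging cells. It is followed by the Ψ packaging signal, a gag fragment, the RRE for Rev-dependent nuclear export, the cPPT/CTS, and a ΔU3 3' LTR backed by a bGH polyadenylation signal. In bacteria the plasmid is maintained by a high-copy ColE1/pUC origin and selected with ampicillin (AmpR). An f1 origin is also present. Outside the LTRs, an SV40/EM7-driven BleoR cassette could confer Zeocin resistance in transfected cells but would not be carried in the packaged viral genome.

The payload is expressed from an EF-1α core promoter. An N-terminal fragment of human ATP5F1B (the ATP synthase β subunit) serves as the mitochondrial localisation signal (MLS). It is joined directly to a TIR1 coding sequence that matches rice (Oryza sativa) TIR1, although the catalogue lists the insert species as human. TIR1 is the auxin-receptor F-box protein used in auxin-inducible degron systems, so this fusion is presumably meant to place that degradation machinery in mitochondria, though the record states only "expression" as the purpose. The name indicates a P2A self-cleaving peptide, which is not annotated but fits the gap before mCherry. It would release mCherry as a separate red fluorescent marker of expressing cells. A U6 promoter and an S. pyogenes gRNA scaffold lie upstream, suggesting derivation from a lentiviral CRISPR guide vector. No guide sequence is annotated or described.
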