Features (pLannotate 1.2.2; 33 found; start..end, strand, type, name):
      8..188     +  LTR            5' LTR (truncated): truncated 5' long terminal repeat (LTR) from HIV-1
    235..360     +  misc_feature   HIV-1 Ψ: packaging signal of human immunodeficiency virus type 1
    344..707     +  CDS            HIV-1 gag (fragment): gag protein from human immunodeficiency virus 1; gag
    853..1086    +  misc_feature   RRE: The Rev response element (RRE) of HIV-1 allows for Rev-dependent mRNA export from the nucleus to the cytoplasm.
   1463..1563    +  CDS            Rev (fragment): human immunodeficiency virus 1 (HIV-1) Rev protein; rev; enhances nuclear export of unspliced and incompletely spliced viral mRNAs
   1613..1730    +  misc_feature   cPPT/CTS: central polypurine tract and central termination sequence of HIV-1
   1781..2021    +  promoter       U6 promoter: RNA polymerase III promoter for human U6 snRNA
   2051..2126    +  misc_RNA       gRNA scaffold: guide RNA scaffold for the Streptococcus pyogenes CRISPR/Cas9 system
   2165..2183    +  CDS            small t antigen (fragment): SV40 (simian virus 40) small t antigen
   2209..2420    +  promoter       EF-1α core promoter: core promoter for human elongation factor EF-1α
   2443..2595    +  CDS            ATP5F1B (fragment): ATPB_HUMAN - Also known as ATP5B Experimental evidence at protein level: Swiss-Prot protein existence level 1. Mitochondrial membrane ATP synthase (F(1)F(0) ATP synthase or Complex V) produces ATP from ADP in the presence of a proton gradient across the membrane which is generated by electron transport complexes of the respiratory chain. F-type ATPases consist of two structural domains, F(1) - containing the extramembraneous catalytic core, and F(0) - containing the membrane proton channel, linked together by a central stalk and a peripheral stalk. During catalysis, ATP synthesis in the cataly
   2596..4320    +  CDS            TIR1B_ORYSJ: Experimental evidence at transcript level: Swiss-Prot protein existence level 2. From Oryza sativa subsp. japonica (Rice).
   4420..5130    +  CDS            mCherry: monomeric derivative of DsRed fluorescent protein (Shaner et al., 2004) mammalian codon-optimized
   5300..5362    +  CDS            nef (fragment): NEF_HV1Z2 - Experimental evidence at protein level: Swiss-Prot protein existence level 1. Extracellular Nef protein targets CD4(+) T-lymphocytes for apoptosis by interacting with CXCR4 surface receptors. From Human immunodeficiency virus type 1 group M subtype D (isolate Z2/CDC-Z34) (HIV-1).
   5364..5597    +  LTR            3' LTR (ΔU3): self-inactivating 3' long terminal repeat (LTR) from HIV-1
   5629..5853    +  polyA_signal   bGH poly(A) signal: bovine growth hormone polyadenylation signal
   5857..5878    +  promoter       SV40 promoter (fragment): SV40 enhancer and early promoter
   5899..6327    +  rep_origin     f1 ori (sequence partly withheld): f1 bacteriophage origin of replication; arrow indicates direction of (+) strand synthesis
   6341..6670    +  promoter       SV40 promoter: SV40 enhancer and early promoter
   6718..6765    +  promoter       EM7 promoter: synthetic bacterial promoter&nbsp
   6784..7158    +  CDS            BleoR: antibiotic-binding protein; Sh ble from Streptoalloteichus hindustanus; confers resistance to bleomycin, phleomycin, and Zeocin™
   7168..7293    +  CDS            ble (fragment): BLE_KLEPN - Experimental evidence at protein level: Swiss-Prot protein existence level 1. Binding protein with a strong affinity to the bleomycin family of antibiotics. Binds to CL990; an antimitotic-antibiotic compound. From Klebsiella pneumoniae.
   7288..7409    +  polyA_signal   SV40 poly(A) signal: SV40 polyadenylation signal
   7482..7498    -  protein_bind   lac operator: The lac repressor binds to the lac operator to inhibit transcription in E. coli. This inhibition can be relieved by adding lactose or isopropyl-β-D-thiogalactopyranoside (IPTG). lac repressor encoded by lacI
   7506..7536    -  promoter       lac promoter: promoter for the E. coli lac operon
   7551..7572    -  protein_bind   CAP binding site: CAP binding activates transcription in the presence of cAMP. E. coli catabolite activator protein
   7585..7677    -  CDS            lacI (fragment): lac repressor; lacI; The lac repressor binds to the lac operator to inhibit transcription in E. coli. This inhibition can be relieved by adding lactose or isopropyl-β-D-thiogalactopyranoside (IPTG).
   7860..8448    -  rep_origin     ori: high-copy-number ColE1/pMB1/pBR322/pUC origin of replication
   8619..9479    -  CDS            AmpR: β-lactamase; bla; confers resistance to ampicillin, carbenicillin, and related antibiotics
   9480..9584    -  promoter       AmpR promoter: bla
   9643..9695    -  misc_feature   bom (fragment): basis of mobility region from pBR322
   9850..10229   +  enhancer       CMV enhancer: human cytomegalovirus immediate early enhancer
  10230..10429   +  promoter       CMV promoter: human cytomegalovirus (CMV) immediate early promoter
>Addgene plasmid #246222 | MLS-TIR1-P2A-mCherry | addgene full sequence | sequence record 487560 | Addgene NGS Result
CTGTACTGGGTCTCTCTGGTTAGACCAGATCTGAGCCTGGGAGCTCTCTGGCTAACTAGGGAACCCACTG
CTTAAGCCTCAATAAAGCTTGCCTTGAGTGCTTCAAGTAGTGTGTGCCCGTCTGTTGTGTGACTCTGGTA
ACTAGAGATCCCTCAGACCCTTTTAGTCAGTGTGGAAAATCTCTAGCAGTGGCGCCCGAACAGGGACTTG
AAAGCGAAAGGGAAACCAGAGGAGCTCTCTCGACGCAGGACTCGGCTTGCTGAAGCGCGCACGGCAAGAG
GCGAGGGGCGGCGACTGGTGAGTACGCCAAAAATTTTGACTAGCGGAGGCTAGAAGGAGAGAGATGGGTG
CGAGAGCGTCAGTATTAAGCGGGGGAGAATTAGATCGCGATGGGAAAAAATTCGGTTAAGGCCAGGGGGA
AAGAAAAAATATAAATTAAAACATATAGTATGGGCAAGCAGGGAGCTAGAACGATTCGCAGTTAATCCTG
GCCTGTTAGAAACATCAGAAGGCTGTAGACAAATACTGGGACAGCTACAACCATCCCTTCAGACAGGATC
AGAAGAACTTAGATCATTATATAATACAGTAGCAACCCTCTATTGTGTGCATCAAAGGATAGAGATAAAA
GACACCAAGGAAGCTTTAGACAAGATAGAGGAAGAGCAAAACAAAAGTAAGACCACCGCACAGCAAGCGG
CCGCTGATCTTCAGACCTGGAGGAGGAGATATGAGGGACAATTGGAGAAGTGAATTATATAAATATAAAG
TAGTAAAAATTGAACCATTAGGAGTAGCACCCACCAAGGCAAAGAGAAGAGTGGTGCAGAGAGAAAAAAG
AGCAGTGGGAATAGGAGCTTTGTTCCTTGGGTTCTTGGGAGCAGCAGGAAGCACTATGGGCGCAGCGTCA
ATGACGCTGACGGTACAGGCCAGACAATTATTGTCTGGTATAGTGCAGCAGCAGAACAATTTGCTGAGGG
CTATTGAGGCGCAACAGCATCTGTTGCAACTCACAGTCTGGGGCATCAAGCAGCTCCAGGCAAGAATCCT
GGCTGTGGAAAGATACCTAAAGGATCAACAGCTCCTGGGGATTTGGGGTTGCTCTGGAAAACTCATTTGC
ACCACTGCTGTGCCTTGGAATGCTAGTTGGAGTAATAAATCTCTGGAACAGATTTGGAATCACACGACCT
GGATGGAGTGGGACAGAGAAATTAACAATTACACAAGCTTAATACACTCCTTAATTGAAGAATCGCAAAA
CCAGCAAGAAAAGAATGAACAAGAATTATTGGAATTAGATAAATGGGCAAGTTTGTGGAATTGGTTTAAC
ATAACAAATTGGCTGTGGTATATAAAATTATTCATAATGATAGTAGGAGGCTTGGTAGGTTTAAGAATAG
TTTTTGCTGTACTTTCTATAGTGAATAGAGTTAGGCAGGGATATTCACCATTATCGTTTCAGACCCACCT
CCCAACCCCGAGGGGACCCGACAGGCCCGAAGGAATAGAAGAAGAAGGTGGAGAGAGAGACAGAGACAGA
TCCATTCGATTAGTGAACGGATCGGCACTGCGTGCGCCAATTCTGCAGACAAATGGCAGTATTCATCCAC
AATTTTAAAAGAAAAGGGGGGATTGGGGGGTACAGTGCAGGGGAAAGAATAGTAGACATAATAGCAACAG
ACATACAAACTAAAGAATTACAAAAACAAATTACAAAAATTCAAAATTTTCGGGTTTATTACAGGGACAG
CAGAGATCCAGTTTGGTTAATTAAGGTACCGAGGGCCTATTTCCCATGATTCCTTCATATTTGCATATAC
GATACAAGGCTGTTAGAGAGATAATTAGAATTAATTTGACTGTAAACACAAAGATATTAGTACAAAATAC
GTGACGTAGAAAGTAATAATTTCTTGGGTAGTTTGCAGTTTTAAAATTATGTTTTAAAATGGACTATCAT
ATGCTTACCGTAACTTGAAAGTATTTCGATTTCTTGGCTTTATATATCTTGTGGAAAGGACGAAACACCG
GCCCAACATCCTCGTGTCCAGTTTTAGAGCTAGAAATAGCAAGTTAAAATAAGGCTAGTCCGTTATCAAC
TTGAAAAAGTGGCACCGAGTCGGTGCTCTCCCTGAGCTTCAGGGAGGTTTTTTGAATTCGCTAGCTAGGT
CTTGAAAGGAGTGGGAATTGGCTCCGGTGCCCGTCAGTGGGCAGAGCGCACATCGCCCACAGTCCCCGAG
AAGTTGGGGGGAGGGGTCGGCAATTGATCCGGTGCCTAGAGAAGGTGGCGCGGGGTAAACTGGGAAAGTG
ATGTCGTGTACTGGCTCCGCCTTTTTCCCGAGGGTGGGGGAGAACCGTATATAAGTGCAGTAGTCGCCGT
GAACGTTCTTTTTCGCAACGGGTTTGCCGCCAGAACACAGGACCGGTTCTAGAGCCGCCACCATGTTGGG
GTTTGTGGGTCGGGTGGCCGCTGCTCCGGCCTCCGGGGCCTTGCGGAGACTCACCCCTTCAGCGTCGCTG
CCCCCAGCTCAGCTCTTACTGCGGGCCGCTCCGACGGCGGTCCATCCTGTCAGGGACTATGCGGCGCAAA
GCGCTATGACATACTTTCCTGAAGAGGTCGTCGAACACATTTTTAGCTTCCTGCCTGCACAGAGAGATAG
AAACACAGTGAGCCTGGTCTGCAAAGTGTGGTACGAGATCGAACGCCTGAGCCGGAGAGGAGTGTTCGTC
GGCAACTGCTATGCTGTGAGAGCAGGCAGGGTCGCCGCTAGGTTTCCAAATGTGCGCGCACTGACCGTCA
AGGGGAAACCCCACTTCGCCGACTTTAACCTGGTGCCCCCTGATTGGGGAGGATACGCCGGCCCTTGGAT
CGAGGCAGCCGCTCGCGGCTGTCATGGACTGGAGGAACTGCGCATGAAGCGAATGGTGGTCTCTGACGAA
AGTCTGGAGCTGCTGGCTCGGAGCTTCCCTAGGTTTCGCGCACTGGTGCTGATTTCTTGCGAAGGCTTCA
GCACCGATGGACTGGCAGCCGTGGCCTCCCACTGTAAGCTGCTGCGGGAGCTGGACCTCCAGGAGAATGA
AGTGGAGGATAGAGGCCCCAGATGGCTGTCTTGCTTCCCAGACTCATGTACCAGCCTGGTGTCCCTGAAC
TTTGCCTGCATCAAAGGCGAAGTGAATGCTGGGTCCCTGGAGCGGCTGGTCTCAAGAAGCCCCAACCTGA
GGTCTCTGCGGCTGAACCGGAGCGTGAGCGTGGACACTCTGGCTAAGATTCTGCTGAGAACCCCTAACCT
GGAGGATCTGGGAACCGGCAATCTGACAGACGATTTCCAGACAGAATCCTACTTTAAACTGACTTCTGCC
CTGGAGAAGTGTAAAATGCTGAGGAGTCTGTCAGGATTCTGGGATGCTTCACCCGTGTGCCTGAGCTTTA
TCTACCCTCTGTGTGCACAGCTGACAGGCCTGAACCTGAGCTATGCACCAACCCTGGACGCCAGTGATCT
GACAAAGATGATCTCACGCTGCGTGAAACTCCAGCGACTGTGGGTGCTGGACTGTATTTCCGATAAGGGG
CTCCAGGTGGTCGCCAGCTCCTGCAAGGACCTCCAGGAGCTGAGAGTGTTCCCATCTGATTTTTACGTGG
CCGGATATAGTGCTGTCACTGAGGAAGGCCTGGTGGCAGTCTCACTGGGATGCCCAAAGCTGAACAGCCT
GCTGTATTTCTGTCATCAGATGACTAATGCTGCACTGGTGACCGTCGCCAAGAACTGCCCTAATTTCACC
CGATTTCGGCTGTGTATTCTGGAACCAGGCAAACCCGACGTGGTCACATCCCAGCCACTGGATGAAGGGT
TTGGAGCTATCGTGAGAGAGTGCAAGGGACTCCAGAGGCTGAGCATTTCCGGCCTGCTGACAGACAAAGT
GTTCATGTACATCGGCAAGTATGCTAAGCAGCTGGAGATGCTGAGCATTGCATTTGCCGGAGACTCCGAT
AAGGGCATGATGCACGTGATGAACGGGTGTAAGAATCTGCGAAAACTGGAAATCCGGGACAGCCCTTTCG
GGGATGCCGCTCTGCTGGGAAACTTTGCCAGATACGAGACAATGAGGAGCCTGTGGATGTCTAGTTGCAA
TGTGACTCTGAAGGGCTGTCAGGTCCTGGCTAGTAAAATGCCTATGCTGAACGTGGAAGTCATTAATGAG
CGGGACGGGTCTAACGAAATGGAGGAAAATCATGGCGACCTGCCAAAGGTGGAGAAACTGTATGTGTATC
GGACCACCGCAGGGGCAAGAGATGATGCTCCCAACTTTGTGAAGATTCTGTACCCATACGACGTCCCAGA
CTACGCTGGATCCGGCGCAACAAACTTCTCTCTGCTGAAACAAGCCGGAGATGTCGAAGAGAATCCTGGA
CCGCTCGAGATGGTGAGCAAGGGCGAGGAGGATAACATGGCCATCATCAAGGAGTTCATGCGCTTCAAGG
TGCACATGGAGGGCTCCGTGAACGGCCACGAGTTCGAGATCGAGGGCGAGGGCGAGGGCCGCCCCTACGA
GGGCACCCAGACCGCCAAGCTGAAGGTGACCAAGGGTGGCCCCCTGCCCTTCGCCTGGGACATCCTGTCC
CCTCAGTTCATGTACGGCTCCAAGGCCTACGTGAAGCACCCCGCCGACATCCCCGACTACTTGAAGCTGT
CCTTCCCCGAGGGCTTCAAGTGGGAGCGCGTGATGAACTTCGAGGACGGCGGCGTGGTGACCGTGACCCA
GGACTCCTCCCTGCAGGACGGCGAGTTCATCTACAAGGTGAAGCTGCGCGGCACCAACTTCCCCTCCGAC
GGCCCCGTAATGCAGAAGAAGACCATGGGCTGGGAGGCCTCCTCCGAGCGGATGTACCCCGAGGACGGCG
CCCTGAAGGGCGAGATCAAGCAGAGGCTGAAGCTGAAGGACGGCGGCCACTACGACGCTGAGGTCAAGAC
CACCTACAAGGCCAAGAAGCCCGTGCAGCTGCCCGGCGCCTACAACGTCAACATCAAGTTGGACATCACC
TCCCACAACGAGGACTACACCATCGTGGAACAGTACGAACGCGCCGAGGGCCGCCACTCCACCGGCGGCA
TGGACGAGCTGTACAAGTAGGGCGCGCCGGGGTCTTTGTCCTCTGTACTGTCTCTCTCCTTGCCCCTAAC
CCAAAAAGCTTCATTTTTCTGTGTAGGCTGCACAAGAGCCTTGATTGAAGATATATTCTTTCTGAACAGT
ATTTAAGGTTTCCAATAAAATGTACACCCCTCAGAACGTACGGTCGACTTTAAGACCAATGACTTACAAG
GCAGCTGTAGATCTTAGCCACTTTTTAAAAGAAAAGGGGGGACTGGAAGGGCTAATTCACTCCCAACGAA
GACAAGATCTGCTTTTTGCTTGTACTGGGTCTCTCTGGTTAGACCAGATCTGAGCCTGGGAGCTCTCTGG
CTAACTAGGGAACCCACTGCTTAAGCCTCAATAAAGCTTGCCTTGAGTGCTTCAAGTAGTGTGTGCCCGT
CTGTTGTGTGACTCTGGTAACTAGAGATCCCTCAGACCCTTTTAGTCAGTGTGGAAAATCTCTAGCAGGG
CCCGTTTAAACCCGCTGATCAGCCTCGACTGTGCCTTCTAGTTGCCAGCCATCTGTTGTTTGCCCCTCCC
CCGTGCCTTCCTTGACCCTGGAAGGTGCCACTCCCACTGTCCTTTCCTAATAAAATGAGGAAATTGCATC
GCATTGTCTGAGTAGGTGTCATTCTATTCTGGGGGGTGGGGTGGGGCAGGACAGCAAGGGGGAGGATTGG
GAAGACAATAGCAGGCATGCTGGGGATGCGGTGGGCTCTATGGCTTCTGAGGCGGAAAGAACCAGCTGGG
GCTCTAGGGGGTATCCCC
[124 nt withheld, positions 5899-6022]
C
[91 nt withheld, positions 6024-6114]
A
[49 nt withheld, positions 6116-6164]
CCTTTGACGTTGGAGTCCACGTTCTTT
[37 nt withheld, positions 6192-6228]
ACCCTATCTCGGTCTATTCTTTTGATTTATAAGGGATTTTGCCGATTTCGGCCTATTGGTTAAAAAATGA
GCTGATTTAACAAAAATTTAACGCGAATTAATTCTGTGGAATGTGTGTCAGTTAGGGTGTGGAAAGTCCC
CAGGCTCCCCAGCAGGCAGAAGTATGCAAAGCATGCATCTCAATTAGTCAGCAACCAGGTGTGGAAAGTC
CCCAGGCTCCCCAGCAGGCAGAAGTATGCAAAGCATGCATCTCAATTAGTCAGCAACCATAGTCCCGCCC
CTAACTCCGCCCATCCCGCCCCTAACTCCGCCCAGTTCCGCCCATTCTCCGCCCCATGGCTGACTAATTT
TTTTTATTTATGCAGAGGCCGAGGCCGCCTCTGCCTCTGAGCTATTCCAGAAGTAGTGAGGAGGCTTTTT
TGGAGGCCTAGGCTTTTGCAAAAAGCTCCCGGGAGCTTGTATATCCATTTTCGGATCTGATCAGCACGTG
TTGACAATTAATCATCGGCATAGTATATCGGCATAGTATAATACGACAAGGTGAGGAACTAAACCATGGC
CAAGTTGACCAGTGCCGTTCCGGTGCTCACCGCGCGCGACGTCGCCGGAGCGGTCGAGTTCTGGACCGAC
CGGCTCGGGTTCTCCCGGGACTTCGTGGAGGACGACTTCGCCGGTGTGGTCCGGGACGACGTGACCCTGT
TCATCAGCGCGGTCCAGGACCAGGTGGTGCCGGACAACACCCTGGCCTGGGTGTGGGTGCGCGGCCTGGA
CGAGCTGTACGCCGAGTGGTCGGAGGTCGTGTCCACGAACTTCCGGGACGCCTCCGGGCCGGCCATGACC
GAGATCGGCGAGCAGCCGTGGGGGCGGGAGTTCGCCCTGCGCGACCCGGCCGGCAACTGCGTGCACTTCG
TGGCCGAGGAGCAGGACTGACACGTGCTACGAGATTTCGATTCCACCGCCGCCTTCTATGAAAGGTTGGG
CTTCGGAATCGTTTTCCGGGACGCCGGCTGGATGATCCTCCAGCGCGGGGATCTCATGCTGGAGTTCTTC
GCCCACCCCAACTTGTTTATTGCAGCTTATAATGGTTACAAATAAAGCAATAGCATCACAAATTTCACAA
ATAAAGCATTTTTTTCACTGCATTCTAGTTGTGGTTTGTCCAAACTCATCAATGTATCTTATCATGTCTG
TATACCGTCGACCTCTAGCTAGAGCTTGGCGTAATCATGGTCATAGCTGTTTCCTGTGTGAAATTGTTAT
CCGCTCACAATTCCACACAACATACGAGCCGGAAGCATAAAGTGTAAAGCCTGGGGTGCCTAATGAGTGA
GCTAACTCACATTAATTGCGTTGCGCTCACTGCCCGCTTTCCAGTCGGGAAACCTGTCGTGCCAGCTGCA
TTAATGAATCGGCCAACGCGCGGGGAGAGGCGGTTTGCGTATTGGGCGCTCTTCCGCTTCCTCGCTCACT
GACTCGCTGCGCTCGGTCGTTCGGCTGCGGCGAGCGGTATCAGCTCACTCAAAGGCGGTAATACGGTTAT
CCACAGAATCAGGGGATAACGCAGGAAAGAACATGTGAGCAAAAGGCCAGCAAAAGGCCAGGAACCGTAA
AAAGGCCGCGTTGCTGGCGTTTTTCCATAGGCTCCGCCCCCCTGACGAGCATCACAAAAATCGACGCTCA
AGTCAGAGGTGGCGAAACCCGACAGGACTATAAAGATACCAGGCGTTTCCCCCTGGAAGCTCCCTCGTGC
GCTCTCCTGTTCCGACCCTGCCGCTTACCGGATACCTGTCCGCCTTTCTCCCTTCGGGAAGCGTGGCGCT
TTCTCATAGCTCACGCTGTAGGTATCTCAGTTCGGTGTAGGTCGTTCGCTCCAAGCTGGGCTGTGTGCAC
GAACCCCCCGTTCAGCCCGACCGCTGCGCCTTATCCGGTAACTATCGTCTTGAGTCCAACCCGGTAAGAC
ACGACTTATCGCCACTGGCAGCAGCCACTGGTAACAGGATTAGCAGAGCGAGGTATGTAGGCGGTGCTAC
AGAGTTCTTGAAGTGGTGGCCTAACTACGGCTACACTAGAAGAACAGTATTTGGTATCTGCGCTCTGCTG
AAGCCAGTTACCTTCGGAAAAAGAGTTGGTAGCTCTTGATCCGGCAAACAAACCACCGCTGGTAGCGGTG
GTTTTTTTGTTTGCAAGCAGCAGATTACGCGCAGAAAAAAAGGATCTCAAGAAGATCCTTTGATCTTTTC
TACGGGGTCTGACGCTCAGTGGAACGAAAACTCACGTTAAGGGATTTTGGTCATGAGATTATCAAAAAGG
ATCTTCACCTAGATCCTTTTAAATTAAAAATGAAGTTTTAAATCAATCTAAAGTATATATGAGTAAACTT
GGTCTGACAGTTACCAATGCTTAATCAGTGAGGCACCTATCTCAGCGATCTGTCTATTTCGTTCATCCAT
AGTTGCCTGACTCCCCGTCGTGTAGATAACTACGATACGGGAGGGCTTACCATCTGGCCCCAGTGCTGCA
ATGATACCGCGAGACCCACGCTCACCGGCTCCAGATTTATCAGCAATAAACCAGCCAGCCGGAAGGGCCG
AGCGCAGAAGTGGTCCTGCAACTTTATCCGCCTCCATCCAGTCTATTAATTGTTGCCGGGAAGCTAGAGT
AAGTAGTTCGCCAGTTAATAGTTTGCGCAACGTTGTTGCCATTGCTACAGGCATCGTGGTGTCACGCTCG
TCGTTTGGTATGGCTTCATTCAGCTCCGGTTCCCAACGATCAAGGCGAGTTACATGATCCCCCATGTTGT
GCAAAAAAGCGGTTAGCTCCTTCGGTCCTCCGATCGTTGTCAGAAGTAAGTTGGCCGCAGTGTTATCACT
CATGGTTATGGCAGCACTGCATAATTCTCTTACTGTCATGCCATCCGTAAGATGCTTTTCTGTGACTGGT
GAGTACTCAACCAAGTCATTCTGAGAATAGTGTATGCGGCGACCGAGTTGCTCTTGCCCGGCGTCAATAC
GGGATAATACCGCGCCACATAGCAGAACTTTAAAAGTGCTCATCATTGGAAAACGTTCTTCGGGGCGAAA
ACTCTCAAGGATCTTACCGCTGTTGAGATCCAGTTCGATGTAACCCACTCGTGCACCCAACTGATCTTCA
GCATCTTTTACTTTCACCAGCGTTTCTGGGTGAGCAAAAACAGGAAGGCAAAATGCCGCAAAAAAGGGAA
TAAGGGCGACACGGAAATGTTGAATACTCATACTCTTCCTTTTTCAATATTATTGAAGCATTTATCAGGG
TTATTGTCTCATGAGCGGATACATATTTGAATGTATTTAGAAAAATAAACAAATAGGGGTTCCGCGCACA
TTTCCCCGAAAAGTGCCACCTGACGTCGACGGATCGGGAGATCTCCCGATCCCCTATGGTGCACTCTCAG
TACAATCTGCTCTGATGCCGCATAGTTAAGCCAGTATCTGCTCCCTGCTTGTGTGTTGGAGGTCGCTGAG
TAGTGCGCGAGCAAAATTTAAGCTACAACAAGGCAAGGCTTGACCGACAATTGCATGAAGAATCTGCTTA
GGGTTAGGCGTTTTGCGCTGCTTCGCGATGTACGGGCCAGATATACGCGTTGACATTGATTATTGACTAG
TTATTAATAGTAATCAATTACGGGGTCATTAGTTCATAGCCCATATATGGAGTTCCGCGTTACATAACTT
ACGGTAAATGGCCCGCCTGGCTGACCGCCCAACGACCCCCGCCCATTGACGTCAATAATGACGTATGTTC
CCATAGTAACGCCAATAGGGACTTTCCATTGACGTCAATGGGTGGAGTATTTACGGTAAACTGCCCACTT
GGCAGTACATCAAGTGTATCATATGCCAAGTACGCCCCCTATTGACGTCAATGACGGTAAATGGCCCGCC
TGGCATTATGCCCAGTACATGACCTTATGGGACTTTCCTACTTGGCAGTACATCTACGTATTAGTCATCG
CTATTACCATGGTGATGCGGTTTTGGCAGTACATCAATGGGCGTGGATAGCGGTTTGACTCACGGGGATT
TCCAAGTCTCCACCCCATTGACGTCAATGGGAGTTTGTTTTGGCACCAAAATCAACGGGACTTTCCAAAA
TGTCGTAACAACTCCGCCCCATTGACGCAAATGGGCGGTAGGCGTGTACGGTGGGAGGTCTATATAAGCA
GCGCGTTTTGC
